>Addgene plasmid #127783 | pMH-HT_SsCHAD | addgene full sequence | sequence record 249691 | Addgene NGS Result
TGGCGAATGGG
[124 nt withheld, positions 12-135]
C
[91 nt withheld, positions 137-227]
A
[49 nt withheld, positions 229-277]
CCTTTGACGTTGGAGTCCACGTTCTTT
[37 nt withheld, positions 305-341]
ACCCTATCTCGGTCTATTCTTTTGATTTATAAGGGATTTTGCCGATTTCGGCCTATTGGTTAAAAAATGA
GCTGATTTAACAAAAATTTAACGCGAATTTTAACAAAATATTAACGCTTACAATTTAGGTGGCACTTTTC
GGGGAAATGTGCGCGGAACCCCTATTTGTTTATTTTTCTAAATACATTCAAATATGTATCCGCTCATGAA
TTAATTCTTAGAAAAACTCATCGAGCATCAAATGAAACTGCAATTTATTCATATCAGGATTATCAATACC
ATATTTTTGAAAAAGCCGTTTCTGTAATGAAGGAGAAAACTCACCGAGGCAGTTCCATAGGATGGCAAGA
TCCTGGTATCGGTCTGCGATTCCGACTCGTCCAACATCAATACAACCTATTAATTTCCCCTCGTCAAAAA
TAAGGTTATCAAGTGAGAAATCACCATGAGTGACGACTGAATCCGGTGAGAATGGCAAAAGTTTATGCAT
TTCTTTCCAGACTTGTTCAACAGGCCAGCCATTACGCTCGTCATCAAAATCACTCGCATCAACCAAACCG
TTATTCATTCGTGATTGCGCCTGAGCGAGACGAAATACGCGATCGCTGTTAAAAGGACAATTACAAACAG
GAATCGAATGCAACCGGCGCAGGAACACTGCCAGCGCATCAACAATATTTTCACCTGAATCAGGATATTC
TTCTAATACCTGGAATGCTGTTTTCCCGGGGATCGCAGTGGTGAGTAACCATGCATCATCAGGAGTACGG
ATAAAATGCTTGATGGTCGGAAGAGGCATAAATTCCGTCAGCCAGTTTAGTCTGACCATCTCATCTGTAA
CATCATTGGCAACGCTACCTTTGCCATGTTTCAGAAACAACTCTGGCGCATCGGGCTTCCCATACAATCG
ATAGATTGTCGCACCTGATTGCCCGACATTATCGCGAGCCCATTTATACCCATATAAATCAGCATCCATG
TTGGAATTTAATCGCGGCCTAGAGCAAGACGTTTCCCGTTGAATATGGCTCATAACACCCCTTGTATTAC
TGTTTATGTAAGCAGACAGTTTTATTGTTCATGACCAAAATCCCTTAACGTGAGTTTTCGTTCCACTGAG
CGTCAGACCCCGTAGAAAAGATCAAAGGATCTTCTTGAGATCCTTTTTTTCTGCGCGTAATCTGCTGCTT
GCAAACAAAAAAACCACCGCTACCAGCGGTGGTTTGTTTGCCGGATCAAGAGCTACCAACTCTTTTTCCG
AAGGTAACTGGCTTCAGCAGAGCGCAGATACCAAATACTGTCCTTCTAGTGTAGCCGTAGTTAGGCCACC
ACTTCAAGAACTCTGTAGCACCGCCTACATACCTCGCTCTGCTAATCCTGTTACCAGTGGCTGCTGCCAG
TGGCGATAAGTCGTGTCTTACCGGGTTGGACTCAAGACGATAGTTACCGGATAAGGCGCAGCGGTCGGGC
TGAACGGGGGGTTCGTGCACACAGCCCAGCTTGGAGCGAACGACCTACACCGAACTGAGATACCTACAGC
GTGAGCTATGAGAAAGCGCCACGCTTCCCGAAGGGAGAAAGGCGGACAGGTATCCGGTAAGCGGCAGGGT
CGGAACAGGAGAGCGCACGAGGGAGCTTCCAGGGGGAAACGCCTGGTATCTTTATAGTCCTGTCGGGTTT
CGCCACCTCTGACTTGAGCGTCGATTTTTGTGATGCTCGTCAGGGGGGCGGAGCCTATGGAAAAACGCCA
GCAACGCGGCCTTTTTACGGTTCCTGGCCTTTTGCTGGCCTTTTGCTCACATGTTCTTTCCTGCGTTATC
CCCTGATTCTGTGGATAACCGTATTACCGCCTTTGAGTGAGCTGATACCGCTCGCCGCAGCCGAACGACC
GAGCGCAGCGAGTCAGTGAGCGAGGAAGCGGAAGAGCGCCTGATGCGGTATTTTCTCCTTACGCATCTGT
GCGGTATTTCACACCGCAATGGTGCACTCTCAGTACAATCTGCTCTGATGCCGCATAGTTAAGCCAGTAT
ACACTCCGCTATCGCTACGTGACTGGGTCATGGCTGCGCCCCGACACCCGCCAACACCCGCTGACGCGCC
CTGACGGGCTTGTCTGCTCCCGGCATCCGCTTACAGACAAGCTGTGACCGTCTCCGGGAGCTGCATGTGT
CAGAGGTTTTCACCGTCATCACCGAAACGCGCGAGGCAGCTGCGGTAAAGCTCATCAGCGTGGTCGTGAA
GCGATTCACAGATGTCTGCCTGTTCATCCGCGTCCAGCTCGTTGAGTTTCTCCAGAAGCGTTAATGTCTG
GCTTCTGATAAAGCGGGCCATGTTAAGGGCGGTTTTTTCCTGTTTGGTCACTGATGCCTCCGTGTAAGGG
GGATTTCTGTTCATGGGGGTAATGATACCGATGAAACGAGAGAGGATGCTCACGATACGGGTTACTGATG
ATGAACATGCCCGGTTACTGGAACGTTGTGAGGGTAAACAACTGGCGGTATGGATGCGGCGGGACCAGAG
AAAAATCACTCAGGGTCAATGCCAGCGCTTCGTTAATACAGATGTAGGTGTTCCACAGGGTAGCCAGCAG
CATCCTGCGATGCAGATCCGGAACATAATGGTGCAGGGCGCTGACTTCCGCGTTTCCAGACTTTACGAAA
CACGGAAACCGAAGACCATTCATGTTGTTGCTCAGGTCGCAGACGTTTTGCAGCAGCAGTCGCTTCACGT
TCGCTCGCGTATCGGTGATTCATTCTGCTAACCAGTAAGGCAACCCCGCCAGCCTAGCCGGGTCCTCAAC
GACAGGAGCACGATCATGCGCACCCGTGGGGCCGCCATGCCGGCGATAATGGCCTGCTTCTCGCCGAAAC
GTTTGGTGGCGGGACCAGTGACGAAGGCTTGAGCGAGGGCGTGCAAGATTCCGAATACCGCAAGCGACAG
GCCGATCATCGTCGCGCTCCAGCGAAAGCGGTCCTCGCCGAAAATGACCCAGAGCGCTGCCGGCACCTGT
CCTACGAGTTGCATGATAAAGAAGACAGTCATAAGTGCGGCGACGATAGTCATGCCCCGCGCCCACCGGA
AGGAGCTGACTGGGTTGAAGGCTCTCAAGGGCATCGGTCGAGATCCCGGTGCCTAATGAGTGAGCTAACT
TACATTAATTGCGTTGCGCTCACTGCCCGCTTTCCAGTCGGGAAACCTGTCGTGCCAGCTGCATTAATGA
ATCGGCCAACGCGCGGGGAGAGGCGGTTTGCGTATTGGGCGCCAGGGTGGTTTTTCTTTTCACCAGTGAG
ACGGGCAACAGCTGATTGCCCTTCACCGCCTGGCCCTGAGAGAGTTGCAGCAAGCGGTCCACGCTGGTTT
GCCCCAGCAGGCGAAAATCCTGTTTGATGGTGGTTAACGGCGGGATATAACATGAGCTGTCTTCGGTATC
GTCGTATCCCACTACCGAGATATCCGCACCAACGCGCAGCCCGGACTCGGTAATGGCGCGCATTGCGCCC
AGCGCCATCTGATCGTTGGCAACCAGCATCGCAGTGGGAACGATGCCCTCATTCAGCATTTGCATGGTTT
GTTGAAAACCGGACATGGCACTCCAGTCGCCTTCCCGTTCCGCTATCGGCTGAATTTGATTGCGAGTGAG
ATATTTATGCCAGCCAGCCAGACGCAGACGCGCCGAGACAGAACTTAATGGGCCCGCTAACAGCGCGATT
TGCTGGTGACCCAATGCGACCAGATGCTCCACGCCCAGTCGCGTACCGTCTTCATGGGAGAAAATAATAC
TGTTGATGGGTGTCTGGTCAGAGACATCAAGAAATAACGCCGGAACATTAGTGCAGGCAGCTTCCACAGC
AATGGCATCCTGGTCATCCAGCGGATAGTTAATGATCAGCCCACTGACGCGTTGCGCGAGAAGATTGTGC
ACCGCCGCTTTACAGGCTTCGACGCCGCTTCGTTCTACCATCGACACCACCACGCTGGCACCCAGTTGAT
CGGCGCGAGATTTAATCGCCGCGACAATTTGCGACGGCGCGTGCAGGGCCAGACTGGAGGTGGCAACGCC
AATCAGCAACGACTGTTTGCCCGCCAGTTGTTGTGCCACGCGGTTGGGAATGTAATTCAGCTCCGCCATC
GCCGCTTCCACTTTTTCCCGCGTTTTCGCAGAAACGTGGCTGGCCTGGTTCACCACGCGGGAAACGGTCT
GATAAGAGACACCGGCATACTCTGCGACATCGTATAACGTTACTGGTTTCACATTCACCACCCTGAATTG
ACTCTCTTCCGGGCGCTATCATGCCATACCGCGAAAGGTTTTGCGCCATTCGATGGTGTCCGGGATCTCG
ACGCTCTCCCTTATGCGACTCCTGCATTAGGAAGCAGCCCAGTAGTAGGTTGAGGCCGTTGAGCACCGCC
GCCGCAAGGAATGGTGCATGCAAGGAGATGGCGCCCAACAGTCCCCCGGCCACGGGGCCTGCCACCATAC
CCACGCCGAAACAAGCGCTCATGAGCCCGAAGTGGCGAGCCCGATCTTCCCCATCGGTGATGTCGGCGAT
ATAGGCGCCAGCAACCGCACCTGTGGCGCCGGTGATGCCGGCCACGATGCGTCCGGCGTAGAGGATCGAG
ATCTCGATCCCGCGAAATTAATACGACTCACTATAGGGGAATTGTGAGCGGATAACAATTCCCCTCTAGA
AATAATTTTGTTTAACTTTAAGAAGGAGATATACCATGAAACATCACCATCACCATCACCCCATGAGCGA
TTACGACATCCCCACTACTGAGAATCTTTATTTTCAGGGCGCCATGACTATCAGCCAGGTTAAAGACTAC
CTGAATCTGCAACTTAAAAAGGCTATTCAAATTAACGGAATTGGTGTGGAGGAAATCCACGACATGCGTG
TGGCTGTCCGCAAGTACTTCGACGTATTGTACGCCATTCACCCAGTTTACGAGAATGTTGAATGCTTATT
TCTGGCCAAGGAAGCTATCAAACGTTTGGGGAAGGTACGCGATATGGATATTTGCGAAATCGCTAACGGC
GAACGCACCAAACTGGCCATCCGCGCGTTGAAGGACGTGCGTGAATTGCAGGTCTGTTTCGTTAACGACA
AAATCTATGGCGTGCGCCTTACGATTTATAACCGTATTCTTTCGTCTTTGCACCAGATCCAGGACATTAC
CGACTTCCACGAACTGCGTAAAAATATTCGCGTAACTCGTAACCTTGTGGAAGCGTTAGGATACGACAAC
ACTGAGATCAAAGCTCTTGCGAAGAAAATGGGTGATATTCGTGACGAAATTCTTAAAATGCGCTGTCGTG
GGCTGACCCCTCCCGATATTAACATTATCCAATACAAAGAAGAAGCCAAGCGCGTCATCTTAAAAATCAT
TGCCTCGCAAGAGGAGTTTCATCATTTCAAAATCGAAGACCGTTATTAATAATCGAGCACCACCACCACC
ACCACCACTGAGATCCGGCTGCTAACAAAGCCCGAAAGGAAGCTGAGTTGGCTGCTGCCACCGCTGAGCA
ATAACTAGCATAACCCCTTGGGGCCTCTAAACGGGTCTTGAGGGGTTTTTTGCTGAAAGGAGGAACTATA
TCCGGAT
Features (pLannotate 1.2.2; 20 found; start..end, strand, type, name):
     12..440     +  rep_origin     f1 ori (sequence partly withheld): f1 bacteriophage origin of replication; arrow indicates direction of (+) strand synthesis
    493..550     +  promoter       AmpR promoter (fragment): bla
    559..1374    -  CDS            KanR: aminoglycoside phosphotransferase; aph(3')-Ia; confers resistance to kanamycin in bacteria or G418 (Geneticin®) in eukaryotes
   1496..2084    +  rep_origin     ori: high-copy-number ColE1/pMB1/pBR322/pUC origin of replication
   2270..2409    -  misc_feature   bom: basis of mobility region from pBR322
   2511..2702    -  CDS            rop: Rop protein, which maintains plasmids at low copy number; rop
   2719..3099    +  CDS            YPB1_ECOLX: Protein predicted: Swiss-Prot protein existence level 4. From Escherichia coli.
   3171..3462    -  CDS            TcR (fragment): tetracycline efflux protein; tet; confers resistance to tetracycline
   3477..3498    -  protein_bind   CAP binding site: CAP binding activates transcription in the presence of cAMP. E. coli catabolite activator protein
   3511..4593    -  CDS            lacI: lac repressor; lacI; The lac repressor binds to the lac operator to inhibit transcription in E. coli. This inhibition can be relieved by adding lactose or isopropyl-β-D-thiogalactopyranoside (IPTG).
   4594..4671    -  promoter       lacI promoter: lacI
   4679..4958    -  CDS            TcR (fragment): tetracycline efflux protein; tet; confers resistance to tetracycline
   4980..4998    +  promoter       T7 promoter: promoter for bacteriophage T7 RNA polymerase
   4999..5023    +  protein_bind   lac operator: The lac repressor binds to the lac operator to inhibit transcription in E. coli. This inhibition can be relieved by adding lactose or isopropyl-β-D-thiogalactopyranoside (IPTG). lac repressor encoded by lacI
   5038..5060    +  RBS            RBS: efficient ribosome binding site from bacteriophage T7 gene 10 (Olins and Rangwala, 1989)
   5073..5091    +  CDS            7xHis (fragment): 6xHis affinity tag
   5120..5140    +  CDS            capTEV™ (fragment): composite tag for in vivo biotinylation, TEV protease cleavage, and 6xHis tagging
   5789..5809    +  CDS            9xHis (fragment): 9xHis affinity tag
   5819..5868    +  CDS            SET1 (fragment): solubility-enhancement tag derived from T7 phage gene 10B
   5876..5923    +  terminator     T7 terminator: transcription terminator for bacteriophage T7 RNA polymerase
