[The description below was written by a language model from this plasmid's Addgene catalogue record and pLannotate feature annotations shown in this document.]
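Description:
pMH-HT_SsCHAD is a bacterial expression plasmid of about 5.9 kb built on the pMH-HT backbone, a pET-style T7 vector. It carries the CHAD domain protein of the archaeon Sulfolobus solfataricus (SsCHAD, 636 bp insert) introduced by Gibson assembly. The plasmid replicates in E. coli from a ColE1/pBR322-type origin accompanied by the bom mobility region and the rop gene. Rop holds copy number down, consistent with the low-copy designation in the catalogue entry. Selection is with kanamycin through an aminoglycoside phosphotransferase gene. An f1 phage origin is also present, and the annotated tetracycline-resistance fragments appear to be non-functional remnants of the pBR322 lineage.

Expression is driven by a T7 promoter immediately followed by a lac operator and the strong T7 gene 10 ribosome binding site, with a T7 terminator downstream. The plasmid also encodes lacI under its own promoter. Transcription is therefore repressed until induction with IPTG and requires a host that supplies T7 RNA polymerase. The open reading frame begins with a backbone-encoded N-terminal 6xHis tag followed by a TEV protease cleavage site. This allows nickel-affinity purification of the protein and subsequent removal of the tag. The feature table also detects a short His-tag-like fragment and a fragment of a T7 gene 10-derived sequence between the insert and the terminator. The record does not say whether these lie in frame with the insert, and the catalogue lists only the N-terminal tag.

The construct is intended for recombinant production of SsCHAD in E. coli. The associated work characterised CHAD domains as modules that bind inorganic polyphosphate.
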