Addgene plasmid #127783: pMH-HT_SsCHAD
Purpose: Expresses SsCHAD in E. coli cells
Depositing lab: Michael Hothorn. Depositing organization: University of Geneva. Publication: Molecular characterization of CHAD domains as inorganic polyphosphate-binding modules. Lorenzo-Orts L, Hohmann U, Zhu J, Hothorn M. Life Sci Alliance. 2019 May 27;2(3). pii: 2/3/e201900385. doi: 10.26508/lsa.201900385. Print 2019 Jun. PubMed 31133615.
Backbone
  Vector backbone: pMH-HT
  Backbone manufacturer: Michael Hothorn
  Backbone size w/o insert (bp): 5313
  Total vector size (bp): 5949
  Vector type: Bacterial Expression
Growth in bacteria
  Bacterial resistance: Kanamycin, 50 μg/mL
  Growth temperature: 37°C
  Growth strain: DH5alpha
  Copy number: Low Copy
Gene/Insert
  Gene/Insert name: SsCHAD (alt name: Q97YW1)
  Species: Sulfolobus solfataricus
  Insert size (bp): 636
  Entrez Gene: SULM_RS11045 (a.k.a. SULM_RS11045, SULM_11050)
  Tag / fusion protein: 6xHis tag + TEV cleavage site (N terminal on backbone)
  Cloning method: Gibson Cloning
  Sequencing primers: 5′ TGCGTCCGGCGTAGAGGATCGAGATCT; 3′ CAGCTTCCTTTCGGGCTTTGTTAGCAG
Terms and licenses: Academic/Nonprofit Terms; Industry Terms: Not Available to Industry
How to cite: pMH-HT_SsCHAD was a gift from Michael Hothorn (Addgene plasmid # 127783 ; http://n2t.net/addgene:127783 ; RRID:Addgene_127783)
